Addgene plasmid #154712: pEPYC1CB0457
Purpose: MoClo Level 1 luciferase reporter
Depositing lab: Nicola Patron. Depositing organization: Earlham Institute. Publication: Rational design of minimal synthetic promoters for plants. Cai YM, Kallam K, Tidd H, Gendarini G, Salzman A, Patron NJ. Nucleic Acids Res. 2020 Aug 28. pii: 5897334. doi: 10.1093/nar/gkaa682. PubMed 32856047.
Backbone
  Vector backbone: pICH47732
  Vector type: Synthetic Biology
Growth in bacteria
  Bacterial resistance: Ampicillin, 100 μg/mL
  Growth temperature: 37°C
  Growth strain: NEB Stable
  Copy number: High Copy
Gene/Insert
  Gene/Insert name: MinSyn_054 Firefly luciferase expression cassette [MinSyn_054::TMV::LucF::Flag::ocsT]
  Species: Synthetic
  Cloning method: Restriction Enzyme; 5′ cloning site BsaI (destroyed during cloning); 3′ cloning site BsaI (destroyed during cloning)
Terms and licenses: Academic/Nonprofit Terms; Industry Terms: Not Available to Industry
Depositor comments: Please visit https://www.biorxiv.org/content/10.1101/2020.05.14.095406v1 for bioRxiv preprint.
How to cite: pEPYC1CB0457 was a gift from Nicola Patron (Addgene plasmid # 154712 ; http://n2t.net/addgene:154712 ; RRID:Addgene_154712)
