[The description below was written by a language model from this plasmid's Addgene catalogue record and pLannotate feature annotations shown in this document.]
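Description:
pEPYC1CB0457 is a MoClo (Golden Gate modular cloning) Level 1 transcriptional unit assembled in the pICH47732 acceptor backbone, a binary-type vector of about 7.1 kb. The backbone carries two replication systems. A high-copy ColE1/pUC-type origin supports propagation in E. coli, and the broad-host-range incP oriV with its trfA replication initiator gene allows maintenance in Agrobacterium. Selection in bacteria is by ampicillin through the bla (AmpR) gene and its native promoter. Nopaline C58-type left and right T-DNA border repeats flank the cargo, so the cassette can be delivered to plant cells by Agrobacterium as well as used directly as plasmid DNA. A short annotated TetR fragment appears to be a backbone remnant rather than a functional gene. The insert was assembled through BsaI sites that were destroyed during cloning, as is typical of Level 1 Golden Gate assembly.

The payload is a firefly luciferase reporter cassette described as MinSyn_054::TMV::LucF::Flag::ocsT. MinSyn_054 is a synthetic minimal plant promoter. It is not picked up in the automated feature table, but presumably occupies the unannotated region between the left border and the TMV Ω leader. The Ω sequence from tobacco mosaic virus acts as a 5′ translational enhancer upstream of the luc+ firefly luciferase coding sequence. According to the catalogue entry this carries a C-terminal Flag tag, which is also not annotated, and it is followed by the octopine synthase terminator.

The construct serves as a luciferase reporter for quantifying the activity of this rationally designed minimal synthetic promoter in plants. As a Level 1 module, it can in principle also be combined with other transcriptional units in higher-level MoClo assemblies.
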