Features (pLannotate 1.2.2; 11 found; start..end, strand, type, name):
     42..66      +  misc_feature   RB T-DNA repeat: right border repeat from nopaline C58 T-DNA
    178..198     -  CDS            TetR (fragment): tetracycline resistance regulatory protein; tetR
    225..1370    -  CDS            trfA: TRFA_ECOLX - Experimental evidence at protein level: Swiss-Prot protein existence level 1. Also involved in plasmid copy number control, promoting intermolecular coupling of protein bound iterons at oriV, which inhibits replication initiation. From Escherichia coli.
   1706..2294    -  rep_origin     ori: high-copy-number ColE1/pMB1/pBR322/pUC origin of replication
   2465..3325    -  CDS            AmpR: β-lactamase; bla; confers resistance to ampicillin, carbenicillin, and related antibiotics
   3326..3430    -  promoter       AmpR promoter: bla
   3517..4148    -  rep_origin     oriV: incP origin of replication
   4240..4264    +  misc_feature   LB T-DNA repeat: left border repeat from nopaline C58 T-DNA
   4618..4673    +  misc_feature   TMV Ω: translational enhancer from the tobacco mosaic virus 5'-leader sequence (Gallie et al., 1988)
   4675..6324    +  CDS            luciferase: firefly luciferase; luc+; enhanced luc+ version of the luciferase gene
   6422..7129    +  terminator     OCS terminator: octopine synthase terminator
>Addgene plasmid #154712 | pEPYC1CB0457 | depositor full sequence | sequence record 299646 | pEPYC1CB0457 sequence 7136 bps
GCAATTGTCTTCTGCACGAAGTGGTTTAAACTATCAGTGTTTGACAGGATATATTGGCGGGTAAACCTAA
GAGAAAAGAGCGTTTATTAGAATAATCGGATATTTAAAAGGGCGTGAAAAGGTTTATCCGTTCGTCCATT
TGTATGTGCATGCCAACCACAGGGTTCCCCAGATCAGGCGCTGGCTGCTGAACCCCCAGCCGGAACTGAC
CCCACAAGGCCCTAGCGTTTGCAATGCACCAGGTCATCATTGACCCAGGCGTGTTCCACCAGGCCGCTGC
CTCGCAACTCTTCGCAGGCTTCGCCGACCTGCTCGCGCCACTTCTTCACGCGGGTGGAATCCGATCCGCA
CATGAGGCGGAAGGTTTCCAGCTTGAGCGGGTACGGCTCCCGGTGCGAGCTGAAATAGTCGAACATCCGT
CGGGCCGTCGGCGACAGCTTGCGGTACTTCTCCCATATGAATTTCGTGTAGTGGTCGCCAGCAAACAGCA
CGACGATTTCCTCGTCGATCAGGACCTGGCAACGGGACGTTTTCTTGCCACGGTCCAGGACGCGGAAGCG
GTGCAGCAGCGACACCGATTCCAGGTGCCCAACGCGGTCGGACGTGAAGCCCATCGCCGTCGCCTGTAGG
CGCGACAGGCATTCCTCGGCCTTCGTGTAATACCGGCCATTGATCGACCAGCCCAGGTCCTGGCAAAGCT
CGTAGAACGTGAAGGTGATCGGCTCGCCGATAGGGGTGCGCTTCGCGTACTCCAACACCTGCTGCCACAC
CAGTTCGTCATCGTCGGCCCGCAGCTCGACGCCGGTGTAGGTGATCTTCACGTCCTTGTTGACGTGGAAA
ATGACCTTGTTTTGCAGCGCCTCGCGCGGGATTTTCTTGTTGCGCGTGGTGAACAGGGCAGAGCGGGCCG
TGTCGTTTGGCATCGCTCGCATCGTGTCCGGCCACGGCGCAATATCGAACAAGGAAAGCTGCATTTCCTT
GATCTGCTGCTTCGTGTGTTTCAGCAACGCGGCCTGCTTGGCCTCGCTGACCTGTTTTGCCAGGTCCTCG
CCGGCGGTTTTTCGCTTCTTGGTCGTCATAGTTCCTCGCGTGTCGATGGTCATCGACTTCGCCAAACCTG
CCGCCTCCTGTTCAAGACGACGCGAACGCTCCACGGCGGCCGATGGCGCGGGCAGGGCAGGGGGAGCCAG
TTGCACGCTGTCGCGCTCGATCTTGGCCGTAGCTTGCTGGACCATCGAGCCGACGGACTGGAAGGTTTCG
CGGGGCGCACGCATGACGGTGCGGCTTGCGATGGTTTCGGCATCCTCGGCGGAAAACCCCGCGTCGATCA
GTTCTTGCCTGTATGCCTTCCGGTCAAACGTCCGATTCATTCACCCTCCTTGCGGGATTGCCCCGACTCA
CGCCGGGGCAATGTGCCCTTATTCCTGATTTGACCCGCCTGGTGCCTTGGTGTCCAGATAATCCACCTTA
TCGGCAATGAAGTCGGTCCCGTAGACCGTCTGGCCGTCCTTCTCGTACTTGGTATTCCGAATCTTGCCCT
GCACGAATACCAGCGACCCCTTGCCCAAATACTTGCCGTGGGCCTCGGCCTGAGAGCCAAAACACTTGAT
GCGGAAGAAGTCGGTGCGCTCCTGCTTGTCGCCGGCATCGTTGCGCCACATCTAGGATCTGCCAGGAACC
GTAAAAAGGCCGCGTTGCTGGCGTTTTTCCATAGGCTCCGCCCCCCTGACGAGCATCACAAAAATCGACG
CTCAAGTCAGAGGTGGCGAAACCCGACAGGACTATAAAGATACCAGGCGTTTCCCCCTGGAAGCTCCCTC
GTGCGCTCTCCTGTTCCGACCCTGCCGCTTACCGGATACCTGTCCGCCTTTCTCCCTTCGGGAAGCGTGG
CGCTTTCTCATAGCTCACGCTGTAGGTATCTCAGTTCGGTGTAGGTCGTTCGCTCCAAGCTGGGCTGTGT
GCACGAACCCCCCGTTCAGCCCGACCGCTGCGCCTTATCCGGTAACTATCGTCTTGAGTCCAACCCGGTA
AGACACGACTTATCGCCACTGGCAGCAGCCACTGGTAACAGGATTAGCAGAGCGAGGTATGTAGGCGGTG
CTACAGAGTTCTTGAAGTGGTGGCCTAACTACGGCTACACTAGAAGAACAGTATTTGGTATCTGCGCTCT
GCTGAAGCCAGTTACCTTCGGAAAAAGAGTTGGTAGCTCTTGATCCGGCAAACAAACCACCGCTGGTAGC
GGTGGTTTTTTTGTTTGCAAGCAGCAGATTACGCGCAGAAAAAAAGGATCTCAAGAAGATCCTTTGATCT
TTTCTACGGGGTCTGACGCTCAGTGGAACGAAAACTCACGTTAAGGGATTTTGGTCATGAGATTATCAAA
AAGGATCTTCACCTAGATCCTTTTAAATTAAAAATGAAGTTTTAAATCAATCTAAAGTATATATGAGTAA
ACTTGGTCTGACAGTTACCAATGCTTAATCAGTGAGGCACCTATCTCAGCGATCTGTCTATTTCGTTCAT
CCATAGTTGCCTGACTCCCCGTCGTGTAGATAACTACGATACGGGAGGGCTTACCATCTGGCCCCAGTGC
TGCAATGATACCGCGAGAACCACGCTCACCGGCTCCAGATTTATCAGCAATAAACCAGCCAGCCGGAAGG
GCCGAGCGCAGAAGTGGTCCTGCAACTTTATCCGCCTCCATCCAGTCTATTAATTGTTGCCGGGAAGCTA
GAGTAAGTAGTTCGCCAGTTAATAGTTTGCGCAACGTTGTTGCCATTGCTACAGGCATCGTGGTGTCACG
CTCGTCGTTTGGTATGGCTTCATTCAGCTCCGGTTCCCAACGATCAAGGCGAGTTACATGATCCCCCATG
TTGTGCAAAAAAGCGGTTAGCTCCTTCGGTCCTCCGATCGTTGTCAGAAGTAAGTTGGCCGCAGTGTTAT
CACTCATGGTTATGGCAGCACTGCATAATTCTCTTACTGTCATGCCATCCGTAAGATGCTTTTCTGTGAC
TGGTGAGTACTCAACCAAGTCATTCTGAGAATAGTGTATGCGGCGACCGAGTTGCTCTTGCCCGGCGTCA
ATACGGGATAATACCGCGCCACATAGCAGAACTTTAAAAGTGCTCATCATTGGAAAACGTTCTTCGGGGC
GAAAACTCTCAAGGATCTTACCGCTGTTGAGATCCAGTTCGATGTAACCCACTCGTGCACCCAACTGATC
TTCAGCATCTTTTACTTTCACCAGCGTTTCTGGGTGAGCAAAAACAGGAAGGCAAAATGCCGCAAAAAAG
GGAATAAGGGCGACACGGAAATGTTGAATACTCATACTCTTCCTTTTTCAATATTATTGAAGCATTTATC
AAGGTTATTGTCTCATGAGCGGATACATATTTGAATGTATTTAGAAAAATAAACAAATAGGGGTTCCGCG
CACGAATTGGCCAGCGCTGCCATTTTTGGGGTGAGGCCGTTCGCGGCCGAGGGGCGCAGCCCCTGGGGGG
ATGGGAGGCCCGCGTTAGCGGGCCGGGAGGGTTCGAGAAGGGGGGGCACCCCCCTTCGGCGTGCGCGGTC
ACGCGCACAGGGCGCAGCCCTGGTTAAAAACAAGGTTTATAAATATTGGTTTAAAAGCAGGTTAAAAGAC
AGGTTAGCGGTGGCCGAAAAACGGGCGGAAACCCTTGCAAATGCTGGATTTTCTGCCTGTGGACAGCCCC
TCAAATGTCAATAGGTGCGCCCCTCATCTGTCAGCACTCTGCCCCTCAAGTGTCAAGGATCGCGCCCCTC
ATCTGTCAGTAGTCGCGCCCCTCAAGTGTCAATACCGCAGGGCACTTATCCCCAGGCTTGTCCACATCAT
CTGTGGGAAACTCGCGTAAAATCAGGCGTTTTCGCCGATTTGCGAGGCTGGCCAGCTCCACGTCGCCGGC
CGAAATCGAGCCTGCCCCTCATCTGTCAACGCCGCGCCGGGTGAGTCGGCCCCTCAAGTGTCAACGTCCG
CCCCTCATCTGTCAGTGAGGGCCAAGTTTTCCGCGAGGTATCCACAACGCCGGCGGCCGCGGTGTCTCGC
ACACGGCTTCGACGGCGTTTCTGGCGCGTTTGCAGGGCCATAGACGGCCGCCAGCCCAGCGGCGAGGGCA
ACCAGCCCGGTGAGCGTCGCAAAGGAGATCCTGATCTGACTGATGGGCTGCCTGTATCGAGTGGTGATTT
TGTGCCGAGCTGCCGGTCGGGGAGCTGTTGGCTGGCTGGTGGCAGGATATATTGTGGTGTAAACAAATTG
ACGCTTAGACAACTTAATAACACATTGCGGACGTTTTTAATGTACTGGGGTGGATGCAGTGGGCCCCACT
CTGTGAAGACAATGCCGAATTCGGATCCGGAGGGAGGCGTGTCGTTTTAGTGAGGGTACAGGGCTTGAAG
ATAAGATAATAATGTTGAAGATAAGAGTGGGAGCCACCAACCGATGCTGTGATCTTGCCGCTTTGTCAAA
AGCTAAAAAAGATGATGCTGCCCAATTATCACGACCACATGACGTAAGCCATGACGTCTAAAGACCTCTA
CTATATAAGGTTTTGCTATTCATTGAAAGCAGTAGTGACTGATTTGTATATATACTGTATTTTTACAACA
ATTACCAACAACAACAAACAACAAACAACATTACAATTACTATTTACAATTACAATGGAGGACGCCAAAA
ACATAAAGAAAGGCCCGGCGCCATTCTATCCGCTGGAAGATGGAACCGCTGGAGAGCAACTGCATAAGGC
TATGAAGAGATACGCCCTGGTTCCTGGAACAATTGCTTTTACAGATGCACATATCGAGGTGGACATCACT
TACGCTGAGTACTTCGAAATGTCCGTTCGGTTGGCAGAAGCTATGAAACGATATGGGCTGAATACAAATC
ACAGAATCGTCGTATGCAGTGAAAACTCTCTTCAATTCTTTATGCCGGTGTTGGGCGCGTTATTTATCGG
AGTTGCAGTTGCGCCCGCGAACGACATTTATAATGAACGTGAATTGCTCAACAGTATGGGCATTTCGCAG
CCTACCGTGGTGTTCGTTTCCAAAAAGGGGTTGCAAAAAATTTTGAACGTGCAAAAAAAGCTCCCAATCA
TCCAAAAAATTATTATCATGGATTCTAAAACGGATTACCAGGGATTTCAGTCGATGTACACGTTCGTCAC
ATCTCATCTACCTCCCGGTTTTAATGAATACGATTTTGTGCCAGAGTCCTTCGATAGGGACAAGACAATT
GCACTGATCATGAACTCCTCTGGATCTACTGGTCTGCCTAAAGGTGTCGCTCTGCCTCATAGAACTGCCT
GCGTGAGATTCTCGCATGCCAGAGATCCTATTTTTGGCAATCAAATCATTCCGGATACTGCGATTTTAAG
TGTTGTTCCATTCCATCACGGTTTTGGAATGTTTACTACACTCGGATATTTGATATGTGGATTTCGAGTC
GTCTTAATGTATAGATTTGAAGAAGAACTGTTTCTGAGGAGCCTTCAGGATTACAAGATTCAAAGTGCGC
TGCTGGTGCCAACCCTATTCTCCTTCTTCGCCAAAAGCACTCTGATTGACAAATACGATTTATCTAATTT
ACACGAAATTGCTTCTGGTGGCGCTCCCCTCTCTAAGGAAGTCGGGGAAGCGGTTGCCAAGAGGTTCCAT
CTGCCAGGTATCAGGCAAGGATATGGGCTCACTGAGACTACATCAGCTATTCTGATTACACCCGAGGGGG
ATGATAAACCGGGCGCGGTCGGTAAAGTTGTTCCATTTTTTGAAGCGAAGGTTGTGGATCTGGATACCGG
GAAAACGCTGGGCGTTAATCAAAGAGGCGAACTGTGTGTGAGAGGTCCTATGATTATGTCCGGTTATGTA
AACAATCCGGAAGCGACCAACGCCTTGATTGACAAGGATGGATGGCTACATTCTGGAGACATAGCTTACT
GGGACGAGGACGAACACTTCTTCATCGTTGACCGCCTGAAGTCTCTGATTAAGTACAAAGGCTATCAGGT
GGCTCCCGCTGAATTGGAATCCATCTTGCTCCAACACCCCAACATCTTCGACGCAGGTGTCGCAGGTCTG
CCCGACGATGACGCCGGTGAACTTCCCGCCGCCGTTGTTGTTTTGGAGCACGGAAAGACGATGACGGAAA
AAGAGATCGTGGATTACGTCGCCAGTCAAGTAACAACCGCGAAAAAGTTGCGCGGAGGAGTTGTGTTTGT
GGACGAAGTACCGAAAGGTCTTACCGGAAAACTCGACGCAAGAAAAATCAGAGAGATCCTCATAAAGGCC
AAGAAGGGCGGAAAGATCGCCGTGGGTTCGGATTATAAGGACCATGACGGAGACTATAAGGACCATGACC
TCGACGCTGCAGCAGCGGATTATAAGGACGATGACGATAAGTGAGCTTGTCCTGCTTTAATGAGATATGC
GAGAAGCCTATGATCGCATGATATTTGCTTTCAATTCTGTTGTGCACGTTGTAAAAAACCTGAGCATGTG
TAGCTCAGATCCTTACCGCCGGTTTCGGTTCATTCTAATGAATATATCACCCGTTACTATCGTATTTTTA
TGAATAATATTCTCCGTTCAATTTACTGATTGTACCCTACTACTTATATGTACAATATTAAAATGAAAAC
AATATATTGTGCTGAATAGGTTTATAGCGACATCTATGATAGAGCGCCACAATAACAAACAATTGCGTTT
TATTATTACAAATCCAATTTTAAAAAAAGCGGCAGAACCGGTCAAACCTAAAAGACTGATTACATAAATC
TTATTCAAATTTCAAAAGTGCCCCAGGGGCTAGTATCTACGACACACCGAGCGGCGAACTAATAACGCTC
ACTGAAGGGAACTCCGGTTCCCCGCCGGCGCGCATGGGTGAGATTCCTTGAAGTTGAGTATTGGCCGTCC
GCTCTACCGAAAGTTACGGGCACCATTCAACCCGGTCCAGCACGGCGGCCGGGTAACCGACTTGCTGCCC
CGAGAATTATGCAGCATTTTTTTGGTGTATGTGGGCCCCAAATGAAGTGCAGGTCAAACCTTGACAGTGA
CGACAAATCGTTGGGCGGGTCCAGGGCGAATTTTGCGACAACATGTCGAGGCTCAGCAGGACCGCT
